>Addgene plasmid #32736 | -962 human cyclin D1 promoter TCF (1)-(4) sites mutant pGL3Basic | addgene partial sequence | sequence record 39798 | LucNrev 5'-CCTTATGCAGTTGCTCTCC-3'
GGCGCCGGGCCTTTCTTTATGTTTTTGGCGTCTTCCATGGTGGCTTTACCAACAGTACCGGAATGCCAAG
CTTATCGATTTCGAACCCCTGGGGAGGGCTGTGGGTCCTGGCTGGGTCCGCGCTCGGCTCTCGCTTCTGC
TGCCCCGCGCTCCCTCGCGCTCTTCTGCCCCTCGCCGGAGCGTGCGGACTCTGCTGCTCGCTGCTACTGC
GCCGACAGCCCTCTGGAGGCTCCAGGAACTTCCTCCCCTGTAGTCCGTGTGACGTTACTGTCGTTACCCG
GCAGAGAATGGGAGCGGGAGGGGGGCGGGGGCGGGCGCAGGGGGAGGGGGCGCGGGCGCCAAACGCCGGG
AGCAGCGAGGGGCAGAGCCCAAAAGCCATCCCTGAGGCGCCGCGCCTGCCCTGCGGCGGAGTTGCCCCTG
TAGTCCGGTTTTCATAGAAATGCAAATCGCCCCGCTGCAGCCTTTCTCCCCGCCAGGGAAGAGGGGTGCA
GGGGGCCCCGTCCGCCTCGAGTGGGTCCCCCGGGATTTAGGGGGTGAGGTGGAGGTGGCTCTGCAGTAGG
GGACAACTAGGAAGGCCGGCAGGCCACACGCAGCCTGGGGAGACCACGAGAAGGGGTGACTGGGGCGCGG
CGACACCCCATATCCAAGCCGGCAGAATGGGCGCATTTCCAAGAACGCCAC
