>Addgene plasmid #32736 | -962 human cyclin D1 promoter TCF (1)-(4) sites mutant pGL3Basic | addgene partial sequence | sequence record 39810 | RVprimer3 5'-CTAGCAAAATAGGCTGTCCC-3'
TTTCTCTATCGATAGGTACCGAGCTCTTACGCGTGCTAGCCCGGGCTCGAGATCCCCGGGTACTAAAAAA
AATGAGTCAGAATGGAGATCACTGTTTCTCAGCTTTCCATTCAGAGGTGTGTTTCTCCCGGTTAAATTGC
CGGCACGGGAAGGGAGGGGGTGCAGTTGGGGACCCCCGCAAGGACCGACTGGTCAAGGTAGGAAGGCAGC
CCGAAGAGTCTCCAGGCTAGAAGGACAAGATGAAGGAAATGCTGGCCACCATCTTGGGCTGCTGCTGGAA
TTTTCGGGCATTTATTTTATTTTATTTTTTGAGCGAGCGCATGCTAAGCTGAAATCCCTTTAACTTTTAG
GGTTACCCCCTTGGGCATTTGCAACGACGCCCCTGTGCGCCGGAATGAAACTTGCACAGGGGTTGTGTGC
CCGGTCCTCCCCGTCCTTGCATGCTAAATTAGTTCTTGCAATTTACACGTGTTAATGAAAATGAAAGAAG
ATGCAGTCGCTGAGATTCTTTGGCCGTCTGTCCGCCCGTGGGTGCCCTCGTGGCGTTCTTGGAAATGCGC
CCATTCTGCCGGCTTGGATATGGGGTGTCGCCGCGCCCCAGTCACCCCTTCTCGTGGTCTCCCCAGGCTG
CGTGTG
