[The description below was written by a language model from this plasmid's Addgene catalogue record.]
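Description:
The -962 human cyclin D1 promoter TCF (1)-(4) sites mutant pGL3Basic construct is a firefly luciferase reporter plasmid built on the Promega pGL3-Basic backbone, a promoterless, enhancerless vector in which luciferase expression depends entirely on whatever regulatory DNA is placed upstream of the reporter gene. It is maintained as a high-copy plasmid in E. coli under ampicillin selection. No feature table accompanies the record, so details of the backbone elements beyond those standard to pGL3-Basic are not documented here.

The insert is a roughly 1.1 kb fragment of the human CCND1 (cyclin D1) promoter beginning at position -962, cloned between the KpnI and HindIII sites of the polylinker, both of which remain intact, so that it drives luciferase transcription. In this version, four candidate TCF/LEF binding sites in the proximal promoter have been removed by small deletions: the adjacent TCF(1) and TCF(2) sites at about -75 and -68 are eliminated together, and the TCF(3) site at -27 and the TCF(4) site at -15 are each deleted separately. The depositor notes a single-base mismatch in the sequence that does not affect function.

Because TCF factors recruit beta-catenin to target promoters, this mutant serves as a loss-of-response control alongside a wild-type promoter reporter in transient transfection assays in mammalian cells. Comparing luciferase output between the two tests whether cyclin D1 promoter activity depends on beta-catenin/TCF signalling, the question addressed in the associated study of colon carcinoma cells.
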