Addgene plasmid #32736: -962 human cyclin D1 promoter TCF (1)-(4) sites mutant pGL3Basic
Depositing lab: Frank McCormick. Depositing organization: University of California, San Francisco (UCSF). Publication: Beta-catenin regulates expression of cyclin D1 in colon carcinoma cells. Tetsu O, McCormick F. Nature. 1999 Apr 1;398(6726):422-6. 10.1038/18884 PubMed 10201372.
Backbone
  Vector backbone: pGL3Basic
  Backbone manufacturer: Promega
  Backbone size w/o insert (bp): 4818
  Vector type: Luciferase
Growth in bacteria
  Bacterial resistance: Ampicillin, 100 μg/mL
  Growth temperature: 37°C
  Growth strain: DH5alpha
  Copy number: High Copy
Gene/Insert
  Gene/Insert name: CCND1 Promoter
  Species: H. sapiens (human)
  Insert size (bp): 1096
  Mutation: -75 TCF(1) and -68 TCF(2) CTTTGATCTTTGCT deletion; -27 TCF(3) TTTTGTT deletion; and -15 TCF(4) TGCAAAG deletion
  Entrez Gene: CCND1 (a.k.a. BCL1, D11S287E, PRAD1, U21B31)
  Promoter: -962 CCND1
  Cloning method: Restriction Enzyme; 5′ cloning site KpnI (not destroyed); 3′ cloning site Hind3 (not destroyed)
  Sequencing primers: 5′ RVprimer3; 3′ GLprimer2
Terms and licenses: Academic/Nonprofit Terms; Industry Terms: Not Available to Industry
Depositor comments: There is a 1bp mismatch in the sequence that does not affect plasmid function.
How to cite: -962 human cyclin D1 promoter TCF (1)-(4) sites mutant pGL3Basic was a gift from Frank McCormick (Addgene plasmid # 32736 ; http://n2t.net/addgene:32736 ; RRID:Addgene_32736)
